LOCUS       Exported 670 bp ds-DNA linear SYN 24-MAY-2021
DEFINITION  synchronize trafficking of TNF from the ER (RUSH system).
ACCESSION   .
VERSION     .
KEYWORDS    Ii-Str_TNF-SBP-EGFP
SOURCE      synthetic DNA construct
  ORGANISM  synthetic DNA construct
REFERENCE   1 (bases 1 to 670)
  AUTHORS   Boncompain G, Divoux S, Gareil N, de Forges H, Lescure A, Latreche
            L, Mercanti V, Jollivet F, Raposo G, Perez F
  TITLE     Synchronization of secretory protein traffic in populations of
            cells.
  JOURNAL   Nat Methods. 2012 Mar 11;9(5):493-8. doi: 10.1038/nmeth.1928.
  PUBMED    22406856
REFERENCE   2 (bases 1 to 670)
  AUTHORS   .
  TITLE     Direct Submission
  JOURNAL   Exported May 24, 2021 from SnapGene Server 1.1.58
            http://www.snapgene.com
FEATURES             Location/Qualifiers
     source          1..670
                     /organism="synthetic DNA construct"
                     /mol_type="other DNA"
     primer_bind     complement(194..215)
                     /label=EGFP-C
                     /note="EGFP, forward primer"
     primer_bind     543..562
                     /label=EXFP-R
                     /note="For distinguishing EGFP variants, reverse primer"
ORIGIN
        1 caacaacaat tgcattcatt ttatgtttca ggttcagggg gaggtgtggg aggtttttta
       61 aagcaagtaa aacctctaca aatgtggtat ggctgattat gatcagttat ctagagttaa
      121 ttaattggcc ctcgaggcct taaggccggc ccttgtacag ctcgtccatg ccgagagtga
      181 tcccggcggc ggtcacgaac tccagcagga ccatgtgatc gcgcttctcg ttggggtctt
      241 tgctcagggc ggactgggtg ctcaggtagt ggttgtcggg cagcagcacg gggccgtcgc
      301 cgatgggggt gttctgctgg tagtggtcgg cgagctgcac gctgccgtcc tcgatgttgt
      361 ggcggatctt gaagttcacc ttgatgccgt tcttctgctt gtcggccatg atatagacgt
      421 tgtggctgtt gtagttgtac tccagcttgt gccccaggat gttgccgtcc tccttgaagt
      481 cgatgccctt cagctcgatg cggttcacca gggtgtcgcc ctcgaacttc acctcggcgc
      541 gggtcttgta gttgccgtcg tccttgaaga agatggtgcg ctcctggacg tagccttcgg
      601 gcatggcgga cttgaagaag tcgtgctgct tcatgtggtc ggggtagcgg ctgaagcact
      661 gcacgccgta
//
