LOCUS       Exported 674 bp ds-DNA linear SYN 24-MAY-2021
DEFINITION  synchronize trafficking of TNF from the ER (RUSH system).
ACCESSION   .
VERSION     .
KEYWORDS    Ii-Str_TNF-SBP-EGFP
SOURCE      synthetic DNA construct
  ORGANISM  synthetic DNA construct
REFERENCE   1 (bases 1 to 674)
  AUTHORS   Boncompain G, Divoux S, Gareil N, de Forges H, Lescure A, Latreche
            L, Mercanti V, Jollivet F, Raposo G, Perez F
  TITLE     Synchronization of secretory protein traffic in populations of
            cells.
  JOURNAL   Nat Methods. 2012 Mar 11;9(5):493-8. doi: 10.1038/nmeth.1928.
  PUBMED    22406856
REFERENCE   2 (bases 1 to 674)
  AUTHORS   .
  TITLE     Direct Submission
  JOURNAL   Exported May 24, 2021 from SnapGene Server 1.1.58
            http://www.snapgene.com
FEATURES             Location/Qualifiers
     source          1..674
                     /organism="synthetic DNA construct"
                     /mol_type="other DNA"
     CDS             complement(16..126)
                     /codon_start=1
                     /product="streptavidin-binding peptide"
                     /label=SBP
                     /note="selected from a peptide library; binds streptavidin
                     with nanomolar affinity (Keefe et al., 2001)"
                     /translation="DEKTTGWRGGHVVEGLAGELEQLRARLEHHPQGQREP"
ORIGIN
        1 gctcacacct gcaggtggtt cacgttgacc ttgtgggtga tgctccagtc gtgcacgaag
       61 ttgttcaagt tccccagcca gtccttcaac aacgtgtcca cctcgccaac cagtggtctt
      121 ctcgtcggaa ttcaaaggcc taggtgcgcc atgagctcgg ccctcgaggc cnnnnnnnnn
      181 nnnnnnnnnn nnnnnnnnnn nnnnnnnnnn nnnnnnnnnn nnnnnnnnnn nnnnnnnnnn
      241 nnnnnnnnnn nnnnnnnnnn nnnnnnnnnn nnnnnnnnnn nnnnnnnnnn nnnnnnnnnn
      301 nnnnnnnnnn nnnnnnnnnn nnnnnnnnnn nnnnnnnnnn nnnnnnnnnn nnnnnnnnnn
      361 nnnnnnnnnn nnnnnnnnnn nnnnnnnnnn nnnnnnnnnn nnnnnnnnnn nnnnnnnnnn
      421 nnnnnnnnnn nnnnnnnnnn nnnnnnnnnn nnnnnnnnnn nnnnnnnnnn nnnnnnnnnn
      481 nnnnnnnnnn nnnnnnnnnn nnnnnnnnnn nnnnnnnnnn nnnnnnnnnn nnnnnnnnnn
      541 nnnnnnnnnn nnnnnnnnnn nnnnnnnnnn nnnnnnnnnn nnnnnnnnnn nnnnnnnnnn
      601 nnnnnnnnnn nnnnnnnntg gagtccgaga tgaagatcgg acagcctgtg ccagtggtga
      661 aatgagtgac agat
//
