>Addgene plasmid #65280 | Ii-Str_TNF-SBP-EGFP | addgene partial sequence | sequence record 115596 | IRES-F 5'-TGGCTCTCCTCAAGCGTATT-3'
ATTGTATGGGATCTGATCTGGGGCCTCGGTGCACATGCTTTACATGTGTTTAGTCGAGGTTAAAAAAACG
TCTAGGCCCCCCGAACCACGGGGACGTGGTTTTCCTTTGAAAAACACGATGATAAGCTTGCCACAACCCG
GGAGGCGCGCCATGTCTACCGAGTCTATGATTAGGGACGTGGAACTGGCTGAGGAGGCACTGCCCAAAAA
AACCGGCGGACCACAGGGCTCTAGGAGATGTCTGTTTCTGTCTCTGTTCTCTTTTCTCATCGTGGCTGGC
GCTACAACACTCTTCTGTCTGCTCCATTTCGGCGTGATTGGACCACAGCGAGAGGAATTTCCCCGGGATC
TGTCACTCATTTCACCACTGGCACAGGCTGTCCGATCTTCATCTCGGACTCCA
[390 nt withheld, positions 404-793]
