[The description below was written by a language model from this plasmid's Addgene catalogue record and the feature table of its GenBank file.]
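Description:
Ii-Str_TNF-SBP-EGFP is a mammalian expression plasmid built on the Clontech pIRESneo3 backbone and designed for the RUSH (retention using selective hooks) system, which synchronizes the trafficking of a secretory cargo out of the endoplasmic reticulum. The cargo is human TNF, fused at its C terminus to the streptavidin-binding peptide (SBP) and EGFP. The depositor notes that this tagging is luminal, which fits TNF being a type II membrane protein whose C terminus faces the ER lumen. Expression is driven by the CMV promoter. The plasmid name indicates that it also encodes a hook, streptavidin fused to the invariant chain Ii, an ER-retained protein. The use of an IRES-directed sequencing primer upstream of the insert suggests a bicistronic layout, with the TNF reporter downstream of the IRES, but the catalogue fields do not describe the hook cassette or this arrangement explicitly.

In RUSH, the streptavidin hook binds the SBP on the reporter and holds it in the ER. Adding biotin competes for streptavidin and releases the cargo, so a synchronous wave of TNF-SBP-EGFP moves through the secretory pathway and can be followed by EGFP fluorescence. The plasmid is maintained in bacteria at high copy under kanamycin selection. The record does not state the origin of replication or whether a mammalian selection marker remains.

The sequence records held are two short partial reads of about 670 bp each. One annotates only the SBP coding sequence, and the other annotates only EGFP primer-binding sites. They confirm the presence of the tags, but they do not cover the promoter, hook, IRES, TNF or backbone.
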