Addgene plasmid #65280: Ii-Str_TNF-SBP-EGFP
Purpose: synchronize trafficking of TNF from the ER (RUSH system)
Depositing lab: Franck Perez. Depositing organization: Institut Curie. Publication: Synchronization of secretory protein traffic in populations of cells. Boncompain G, Divoux S, Gareil N, de Forges H, Lescure A, Latreche L, Mercanti V, Jollivet F, Raposo G, Perez F. Nat Methods. 2012 Mar 11;9(5):493-8. doi: 10.1038/nmeth.1928. PubMed 22406856.
Backbone
  Vector backbone: pIRESneo3
  Backbone manufacturer: Clontech
  Vector type: Mammalian Expression
Growth in bacteria
  Bacterial resistance: Kanamycin, 50 μg/mL
  Growth temperature: 37°C
  Growth strain: DH5alpha
  Copy number: High Copy
Gene/Insert
  Gene/Insert name: TNF
  Species: H. sapiens (human)
  Entrez Gene: TNF (a.k.a. DIF, IMD127, TNF-alpha, TNFA, TNFSF2, TNLG1F)
  Promoter: CMV
  Tag / fusion protein: Streptavidin Binding Protein (SBP) (C terminal on insert); EGFP (C terminal on insert)
  Cloning method: Unknown
  Sequencing primers: 5′ IRES-F; 3′ EGFP-N
Terms and licenses: Academic/Nonprofit Terms; Industry Terms: Not Available to Industry
Depositor comments: luminal tagging
How to cite: Ii-Str_TNF-SBP-EGFP was a gift from Franck Perez (Addgene plasmid # 65280 ; http://n2t.net/addgene:65280 ; RRID:Addgene_65280)
