LOCUS       Exported 7776 bp ds-DNA circular SYN 12-MAY-2021
DEFINITION  synchronize trafficking of TNF from the ER (RUSH system).
ACCESSION   .
VERSION     .
KEYWORDS    Ii-Str_TNF-SBP-EGFP
SOURCE      synthetic DNA construct
  ORGANISM  synthetic DNA construct
REFERENCE   1 (bases 1 to 7776)
  AUTHORS   Boncompain G, Divoux S, Gareil N, de Forges H, Lescure A, Latreche
            L, Mercanti V, Jollivet F, Raposo G, Perez F
  TITLE     Synchronization of secretory protein traffic in populations of
            cells.
  JOURNAL   Nat Methods. 2012 Mar 11;9(5):493-8. doi: 10.1038/nmeth.1928.
  PUBMED    22406856
REFERENCE   2 (bases 1 to 7776)
  AUTHORS   .
  TITLE     Direct Submission
  JOURNAL   Exported May 12, 2021 from SnapGene Server 1.1.58
            http://www.snapgene.com
FEATURES             Location/Qualifiers
     source          1..7776
                     /organism="synthetic DNA construct"
                     /mol_type="other DNA"
     enhancer        61..364
                     /label=CMV enhancer
                     /note="human cytomegalovirus immediate early enhancer"
     promoter        365..568
                     /label=CMV promoter
                     /note="human cytomegalovirus (CMV) immediate early
                     promoter"
     primer_bind     519..539
                     /label=CMV-F
                     /note="Human CMV immediate early promoter, forward primer"
     CDS             1401..1427
                     /codon_start=1
                     /product="HA (human influenza hemagglutinin) epitope tag"
                     /label=HA
                     /translation="YPYDVPDYA"
     intron          1946..2175
                     /label=chimeric intron
                     /note="chimera between introns from adenovirus and
                     immunoglobulin heavy chain genes"
     primer_bind     2158..2177
                     /label=pMT2-F
                     /note="Synthetic intron, forward primer"
     misc_feature    2233..2806
                     /label=IRES
                     /note="internal ribosome entry site (IRES) of the
                     encephalomyocarditis virus (EMCV)"
     primer_bind     complement(2400..2417)
                     /label=IRES reverse
                     /note="IRES internal ribosome entry site, reverse primer.
                     Also called pCDH-rev"
     primer_bind     2627..2646
                     /label=IRES-F
                     /note="IRES internal ribosome entry site, forward primer"
     CDS             3577..3687
                     /codon_start=1
                     /product="streptavidin-binding peptide"
                     /label=SBP
                     /note="selected from a peptide library; binds streptavidin
                     with nanomolar affinity (Keefe et al., 2001)"
                     /translation="DEKTTGWRGGHVVEGLAGELEQLRARLEHHPQGQREP"
     CDS             3697..4410
                     /codon_start=1
                     /product="enhanced GFP"
                     /label=EGFP
                     /translation="VSKGEELFTGVVPILVELDGDVNGHKFSVSGEGEGDATYGKLTLK
                     FICTTGKLPVPWPTLVTTLTYGVQCFSRYPDHMKQHDFFKSAMPEGYVQERTIFFKDDG
                     NYKTRAEVKFEGDTLVNRIELKGIDFKEDGNILGHKLEYNYNSHNVYIMADKQKNGIKV
                     NFKIRHNIEDGSVQLADHYQQNTPIGDGPVLLPDNHYLSTQSALSKDPNEKRDHMVLLE
                     FVTAAGITLGMDELYK"
     CDS             3697..4410
                     /codon_start=1
                     /product="the original enhanced GFP (Yang et al., 1996)"
                     /label=EGFP
                     /note="mammalian codon-optimized"
                     /translation="VSKGEELFTGVVPILVELDGDVNGHKFSVSGEGEGDATYGKLTLK
                     FICTTGKLPVPWPTLVTTLTYGVQCFSRYPDHMKQHDFFKSAMPEGYVQERTIFFKDDG
                     NYKTRAEVKFEGDTLVNRIELKGIDFKEDGNILGHKLEYNYNSHNVYIMADKQKNGIKV
                     NFKIRHNIEDGSVQLADHYQQNTPIGDGPVLLPDNHYLSTQSALSKDPNEKRDHMVLLE
                     FVTAAGITLGMDELYK"
     primer_bind     complement(3739..3760)
                     /label=EGFP-N
                     /note="EGFP, reverse primer"
     primer_bind     complement(4000..4019)
                     /label=EXFP-R
                     /note="For distinguishing EGFP variants, reverse primer"
     primer_bind     4347..4368
                     /label=EGFP-C
                     /note="EGFP, forward primer"
     polyA_signal    4564..4685
                     /label=SV40 poly(A) signal
                     /note="SV40 polyadenylation signal"
     primer_bind     complement(4601..4620)
                     /label=SV40pA-R
                     /note="SV40 polyA, reverse primer"
     primer_bind     4655..4674
                     /label=EBV-rev
                     /note="SV40 polyA terminator, reverse primer"
     rep_origin      complement(4692..5147)
                     /direction=LEFT
                     /label=f1 ori
                     /note="f1 bacteriophage origin of replication; arrow
                     indicates direction of (+) strand synthesis"
     primer_bind     complement(4829..4850)
                     /label=F1ori-F
                     /note="F1 origin, forward primer"
     primer_bind     5041..5060
                     /label=F1ori-R
                     /note="F1 origin, reverse primer"
     promoter        5174..5278
                     /gene="bla"
                     /label=AmpR promoter
     promoter        5280..5637
                     /label=SV40 promoter
                     /note="SV40 enhancer and early promoter"
     primer_bind     complement(5303..5323)
                     /label=pBABE 3'
                     /note="SV40 enhancer, reverse primer for pBABE vectors"
     rep_origin      5488..5623
                     /label=SV40 ori
                     /note="SV40 origin of replication"
     primer_bind     5550..5569
                     /label=SV40pro-F
                     /note="SV40 promoter/origin, forward primer"
     CDS             5672..6466
                     /codon_start=1
                     /gene="aph(3')-II (or nptII)"
                     /product="aminoglycoside phosphotransferase from Tn5"
                     /label=NeoR/KanR
                     /note="confers resistance to neomycin, kanamycin, and G418
                     (Geneticin(R))"
                     /translation="MIEQDGLHAGSPAAWVERLFGYDWAQQTIGCSDAAVFRLSAQGRP
                     VLFVKTDLSGALNELQDEAARLSWLATTGVPCAAVLDVVTEAGRDWLLLGEVPGQDLLS
                     SHLAPAEKVSIMADAMRRLHTLDPATCPFDHQAKHRIERARTRMEAGLVDQDDLDEEHQ
                     GLAPAELFARLKASMPDGEDLVVTHGDACLPNIMVENGRFSGFIDCGRLGVADRYQDIA
                     LATRDIAEELGGEWADRFLVLYGIAAPDSQRIAFYRLLDEFF"
     primer_bind     complement(5726..5745)
                     /label=Neo-R
                     /note="Neomycin resistance gene, reverse primer"
     primer_bind     6336..6355
                     /label=Neo-F
                     /note="Neomycin resistance gene, forward primer"
     primer_bind     complement(6654..6673)
                     /label=TK-pA-R
                     /note="Thymidine kinase polyA, reverse primer"
     polyA_signal    6698..6745
                     /label=HSV TK poly(A) signal
                     /note="herpes simplex virus thymidine kinase
                     polyadenylation signal (Cole and Stacy, 1985)"
     rep_origin      7074..7662
                     /direction=RIGHT
                     /label=ori
                     /note="high-copy-number ColE1/pMB1/pBR322/pUC origin of
                     replication"
     primer_bind     7563..7582
                     /label=pBR322ori-F
                     /note="pBR322 origin, forward primer"
ORIGIN
        1 tagttattaa tagtaatcaa ttacggggtc attagttcat agcccatata tggagttccg
       61 cgttacataa cttacggtaa atggcccgcc tggctgaccg cccaacgacc cccgcccatt
      121 gacgtcaata atgacgtatg ttcccatagt aacgccaata gggactttcc attgacgtca
      181 atgggtggag tatttacggt aaactgccca cttggcagta catcaagtgt atcatatgcc
      241 aagtacgccc cctattgacg tcaatgacgg taaatggccc gcctggcatt atgcccagta
      301 catgacctta tgggactttc ctacttggca gtacatctac gtattagtca tcgctattac
      361 catggtgatg cggttttggc agtacatcaa tgggcgtgga tagcggtttg actcacgggg
      421 atttccaagt ctccacccca ttgacgtcaa tgggagtttg ttttggcacc aaaatcaacg
      481 ggactttcca aaatgtcgta acaactccgc cccattgacg caaatgggcg gtaggcgtgt
      541 acggtgggag gtctatataa gcagagctgg tttagtgaac cgtcagatcc gctagcgcta
      601 ccggtcgtac gtctccggat tcgaattaat tcggatccgt gatgcacagg aggagagcca
      661 gggcctgtcg ggaagatcaa aagccagtca tcgatgatca gcgcgacctt atctccaaca
      721 atgagcaact gcccatgctg ggccggcgcc ctggggcccc ggagagcaag tgcagccgcg
      781 gagccctgta cacaggcttt tccatcctgg tgactctgct cctcgctggc caggccacca
      841 ccgcctactt cctgtaccag cagcagggcc ggctggacaa actgacagtc acctcccaga
      901 acctgcagct cgagatggac cctagcaaag actcaaaagc tcaggtgtcc gctgccgagg
      961 ctggcattac tggaacatgg tacaatcagc tcgggagcac ctttattgtg actgctggag
     1021 ccgatggagc cctcaccgga acatacgaat ctgctgtggg aaacgccgaa tcacggtacg
     1081 tcctcactgg ccgatacgat agtgcccctg ccaccgacgg atctgggact gccctgggat
     1141 ggactgtcgc ttggaaaaac aactaccgga atgctcattc tgccacaaca tggagtggac
     1201 agtacgtggg aggcgctgag gctagaatca atacacagtg gctgctcaca tctggcacaa
     1261 ccgaggcaaa tgcttggaaa tccaccctgg tgggacatga cacattcacc aaagtgaaac
     1321 cctccgccgc ttcaatcgat gccgccaaaa aagccggagt caacaacggc aatcctctgg
     1381 atgccgtcca gcaggtcgac tatccgtacg acgtaccaga ctacgcactc gacctgcagc
     1441 tggagaacct gcgcatgaag cttcccaagc ctcccaagcc tgtgagcaag atgcgcatgg
     1501 ccaccccgct gctgatgcat gcgctgccca tgggagccct gccccagggg cccatgcaga
     1561 atgccaccaa gtatggcaac atgacagagg accatgtgat gcacctgctc cagaatgctg
     1621 accccctgaa ggtgtacccg ccactgaagg ggagcttccc ggagaacctg agacacctta
     1681 agaacaccat ggagaccata gactggaagg tctttgagag ctggatgcac cattggctcc
     1741 tgtttgaaat gagcaggcac tccttggagc aaaagcccac tgacgctcca ccgaaagagt
     1801 cactggaact ggaggacccg tcttctgggc tgggtgtgac caagcaggat ctgggcccag
     1861 tccccatgtg aggatccgcg gccgcataga taactgatcc agtgtgctgg aattaattcg
     1921 ctgtctgcga gggccagctg ttggggtgag tactccctct caaaagcggg catgacttct
     1981 gcgctaagat tgtcagtttc caaaaacgag gaggatttga tattcacctg gcccgcggtg
     2041 atgcctttga gggtggccgc gtccatctgg tcagaaaaga caatcttttt gttgtcaagc
     2101 ttgaggtgtg gcaggcttga gatctggcca tacacttgag tgacaatgac atccactttg
     2161 cctttctctc cacaggtgtc cactcccagg tccaactgca ggtcgagcat gcatctaggg
     2221 cggccaattc cgcccctctc cctccccccc ccctaacgtt actggccgaa gccgcttgga
     2281 ataaggccgg tgtgcgtttg tctatatgtt attttccacc atattgccgt cttttggcaa
     2341 tgtgagggcc cggaaacctg gccctgtctt cttgacgagc attcctaggg gtctttcccc
     2401 tctcgccaaa ggaatgcaag gtctgttgaa tgtcgtgaag gaagcagttc ctctggaagc
     2461 ttcttgaaga caaacaacgt ctgtagcgac cctttgcagg cagcggaacc ccccacctgg
     2521 cgacaggtgc ctctgcggcc aaaagccacg tgtataagat acacctgcaa aggcggcaca
     2581 accccagtgc cacgttgtga gttggatagt tgtggaaaga gtcaaatggc tctcctcaag
     2641 cgtattcaac aaggggctga aggatgccca gaaggtaccc cattgtatgg gatctgatct
     2701 ggggcctcgg tgcacatgct ttacatgtgt ttagtcgagg ttaaaaaaac gtctaggccc
     2761 cccgaaccac ggggacgtgg ttttcctttg aaaaacacga tgataagctt gccacaaccc
     2821 gggaggcgcg ccatgtctac cgagtctatg attagggacg tggaactggc tgaggaggca
     2881 ctgcccaaaa aaaccggcgg accacagggc tctaggagat gtctgtttct gtctctgttc
     2941 tcttttctca tcgtggctgg cgctacaaca ctcttctgtc tgctccattt cggcgtgatt
     3001 ggaccacagc gagaggaatt tccccgggat ctgtcactca tttcaccact ggcacaggct
     3061 gtccgatctt catctcggac tccannnnnn nnnnnnnnnn nnnnnnnnnn nnnnnnnnnn
     3121 nnnnnnnnnn nnnnnnnnnn nnnnnnnnnn nnnnnnnnnn nnnnnnnnnn nnnnnnnnnn
     3181 nnnnnnnnnn nnnnnnnnnn nnnnnnnnnn nnnnnnnnnn nnnnnnnnnn nnnnnnnnnn
     3241 nnnnnnnnnn nnnnnnnnnn nnnnnnnnnn nnnnnnnnnn nnnnnnnnnn nnnnnnnnnn
     3301 nnnnnnnnnn nnnnnnnnnn nnnnnnnnnn nnnnnnnnnn nnnnnnnnnn nnnnnnnnnn
     3361 nnnnnnnnnn nnnnnnnnnn nnnnnnnnnn nnnnnnnnnn nnnnnnnnnn nnnnnnnnnn
     3421 nnnnnnnnnn nnnnnnnnnn nnnnnnnnnn nnnnnnnnnn nnnnnnnnnn nnnnnnnnnn
     3481 nnnnnnnnnn nnnnnnnnnn nnnnnnnnnn nnnnnnnnnn nnnnnnnnnn nggcctcgag
     3541 ggccgagctc atggcgcacc taggcctttg aattccgacg agaagaccac tggttggcga
     3601 ggtggacacg ttgttgaagg actggctggg gaacttgaac aacttcgtgc acgactggag
     3661 catcacccac aaggtcaacg tgaaccacct gcaggtgtga gcaagggcga ggagctgttc
     3721 accggggtgg tgcccatcct ggtcgagctg gacggcgacg taaacggcca caagttcagc
     3781 gtgtccggcg agggcgaggg cgatgccacc tacggcaagc tgaccctgaa gttcatctgc
     3841 accaccggca agctgcccgt gccctggccc accctcgtga ccaccctgac ctacggcgtg
     3901 cagtgcttca gccgctaccc cgaccacatg aagcagcacg acttcttcaa gtccgccatg
     3961 cccgaaggct acgtccagga gcgcaccatc ttcttcaagg acgacggcaa ctacaagacc
     4021 cgcgccgagg tgaagttcga gggcgacacc ctggtgaacc gcatcgagct gaagggcatc
     4081 gacttcaagg aggacggcaa catcctgggg cacaagctgg agtacaacta caacagccac
     4141 aacgtctata tcatggccga caagcagaag aacggcatca aggtgaactt caagatccgc
     4201 cacaacatcg aggacggcag cgtgcagctc gccgaccact accagcagaa cacccccatc
     4261 ggcgacggcc ccgtgctgct gcccgacaac cactacctga gcacccagtc cgccctgagc
     4321 aaagacccca acgagaagcg cgatcacatg gtcctgctgg agttcgtgac cgccgccggg
     4381 atcactctcg gcatggacga gctgtacaag ggccggcctt aaggcctcga gggccaatta
     4441 attaactcta gataactgat cataatcagc cataccacat ttgtagaggt tttacttgct
     4501 ttaaaaaacc tcccacacct ccccctgaac ctgaaacata aaatgaatgc aattgttgtt
     4561 gttaacttgt ttattgcagc ttataatggt tacaaataaa gcaatagcat cacaaatttc
     4621 acaaataaag catttttttc actgcattct agttgtggtt tgtccaaact catcaatgta
     4681 tcttaacgcg taaattgtaa gcgttaatat tttgttaaaa ttcgcgttaa atttttgtta
     4741 aatcagctca ttttttaacc aataggccga aatcggcaaa atcccttata aatcaaaaga
     4801 atagaccgag atagggttga gtgttgttcc agtttggaac aagagtccac tattaaagaa
     4861 cgtggactcc aacgtcaaag gnnnnnnnnn nnnnnnnnnn nnnnnnnnnn nnnnnnnnnn
     4921 nnnnnnnnnn tnnnnnnnnn nnnnnnnnnn nnnnnnnnnn nnnnnnnnnn nnnnnnnnnn
     4981 nnnnnnnnnn nnnnnnnnnn nnnnnnnnnn nnnnnnnnnn nngnnnnnnn nnnnnnnnnn
     5041 nnnnnnnnnn nnnnnnnnnn nnnnnnnnnn nnnnnnnnnn nnnnnnnnnn nnnnnnnnnn
     5101 nnnnnnnnnn nnnnnnnnnn nnnnnnnnnn nnnnnnnnnn nnnnnnncag gtggcacttt
     5161 tcggggaaat gtgcgcggaa cccctatttg tttatttttc taaatacatt caaatatgta
     5221 tccgctcatg agacaataac cctgataaat gcttcaataa tattgaaaaa ggaagagtcc
     5281 tgaggcggaa agaaccagct gtggaatgtg tgtcagttag ggtgtggaaa gtccccaggc
     5341 tccccagcag gcagaagtat gcaaagcatg catctcaatt agtcagcaac caggtgtgga
     5401 aagtccccag gctccccagc aggcagaagt atgcaaagca tgcatctcaa ttagtcagca
     5461 accatagtcc cgcccctaac tccgcccatc ccgcccctaa ctccgcccag ttccgcccat
     5521 tctccgcccc atggctgact aatttttttt atttatgcag aggccgaggc cgcctcggcc
     5581 tctgagctat tccagaagta gtgaggaggc ttttttggag gcctaggctt ttgcaaagat
     5641 cgatcaagag acaggatgag gatcgtttcg catgattgaa caagatggat tgcacgcagg
     5701 ttctccggcc gcttgggtgg agaggctatt cggctatgac tgggcacaac agacaatcgg
     5761 ctgctctgat gccgccgtgt tccggctgtc agcgcagggg cgcccggttc tttttgtcaa
     5821 gaccgacctg tccggtgccc tgaatgaact gcaagacgag gcagcgcggc tatcgtggct
     5881 ggccacgacg ggcgttcctt gcgcagctgt gctcgacgtt gtcactgaag cgggaaggga
     5941 ctggctgcta ttgggcgaag tgccggggca ggatctcctg tcatctcacc ttgctcctgc
     6001 cgagaaagta tccatcatgg ctgatgcaat gcggcggctg catacgcttg atccggctac
     6061 ctgcccattc gaccaccaag cgaaacatcg catcgagcga gcacgtactc ggatggaagc
     6121 cggtcttgtc gatcaggatg atctggacga agagcatcag gggctcgcgc cagccgaact
     6181 gttcgccagg ctcaaggcga gcatgcccga cggcgaggat ctcgtcgtga cccatggcga
     6241 tgcctgcttg ccgaatatca tggtggaaaa tggccgcttt tctggattca tcgactgtgg
     6301 ccggctgggt gtggcggacc gctatcagga catagcgttg gctacccgtg atattgctga
     6361 agagcttggc ggcgaatggg ctgaccgctt cctcgtgctt tacggtatcg ccgctcccga
     6421 ttcgcagcgc atcgccttct atcgccttct tgacgagttc ttctgagcgg gactctgggg
     6481 ttcgaaatga ccgaccaagc gacgcccaac ctgccatcac gagatttcga ttccaccgcc
     6541 gccttctatg aaaggttggg cttcggaatc gttttccggg acgccggctg gatgatcctc
     6601 cagcgcgggg atctcatgct ggagttcttc gcccacccta gggggaggct aactgaaaca
     6661 cggaaggaga caataccgga aggaacccgc gctatgacgg caataaaaag acagaataaa
     6721 acgcacggtg ttgggtcgtt tgttcataaa cgcggggttc ggtcccaggg ctggcactct
     6781 gtcgataccc caccgagacc ccattggggc caatacgccc gcgtttcttc cttttcccca
     6841 ccccaccccc caagttcggg tgaaggccca gggctcgcag ccaacgtcgg ggcggcaggc
     6901 cctgccatag cctcaggtta ctcatatata ctttagattg atttaaaact tcatttttaa
     6961 tttaaaagga tctaggtgaa gatccttttt gataatctca tgaccaaaat cccttaacgt
     7021 gagttttcgt tccactgagc gtcagacccc gtagaaaaga tcaaaggatc ttcttgagat
     7081 cctttttttc tgcgcgtaat ctgctgcttg caaacaaaaa aaccaccgct accagcggtg
     7141 gtttgtttgc cggatcaaga gctaccaact ctttttccga aggtaactgg cttcagcaga
     7201 gcgcagatac caaatactgt ccttctagtg tagccgtagt taggccacca cttcaagaac
     7261 tctgtagcac cgcctacata cctcgctctg ctaatcctgt taccagtggc tgctgccagt
     7321 ggcgataagt cgtgtcttac cgggttggac tcaagacgat agttaccgga taaggcgcag
     7381 cggtcgggct gaacgggggg ttcgtgcaca cagcccagct tggagcgaac gacctacacc
     7441 gaactgagat acctacagcg tgagctatga gaaagcgcca cgcttcccga agggagaaag
     7501 gcggacaggt atccggtaag cggcagggtc ggaacaggag agcgcacgag ggagcttcca
     7561 gggggaaacg cctggtatct ttatagtcct gtcgggtttc gccacctctg acttgagcgt
     7621 cgatttttgt gatgctcgtc aggggggcgg agcctatgga aaaacgccag caacgcggcc
     7681 tttttacggt tcctggcctt ttgctggcct tttgctcaca tgttctttcc tgcgttatcc
     7741 cctgattctg tggataaccg tattaccgcc atgcat
//
